Addgene plasmid #15993: prGT3
Depositing lab: Morris Birnbaum. Depositing organization: University of Pennsylvania. Publication: Cloning and characterization of a cDNA encoding the rat brain glucose-transporter protein. Birnbaum MJ, Haspel HC, Rosen OM. Proc Natl Acad Sci U S A. 1986 Aug . 83(16):5784-8. 10.1073/pnas.83.16.5784 PubMed 3016720.
Backbone
  Vector backbone: pBS+
  Backbone manufacturer: Stratagene
  Backbone size w/o insert (bp): 3200
  Vector type: Bacterial Expression
Growth in bacteria
  Bacterial resistance: Ampicillin, 100 μg/mL
  Growth temperature: 37°C
  Growth strain: DH5alpha
  Copy number: High Copy
Gene/Insert
  Gene/Insert name: GLUT1 (alt name: glucose transporter 1)
  Species: R. norvegicus (rat)
  Insert size (bp): 2600
  Entrez Gene: Slc2a1 (a.k.a. GLUTB, GTG1, Glut1, Gtg3, RATGTG1)
  Cloning method: Restriction Enzyme; 5′ cloning site EcoRI (not destroyed); 3′ cloning site EcoRI (not destroyed)
  Sequencing primers: 5′ T7
Terms and licenses: Academic/Nonprofit Terms; Industry Terms: Not Available to Industry
How to cite: prGT3 was a gift from Morris Birnbaum (Addgene plasmid # 15993 ; http://n2t.net/addgene:15993 ; RRID:Addgene_15993)
