[The description below was written by a language model from this plasmid's Addgene catalogue record.]
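Description:
prGT3 is a cDNA clone of the rat (R. norvegicus) glucose transporter GLUT1, the product of the Slc2a1 gene, carried in the Stratagene pBS+ phagemid backbone. The vector portion is about 3.2 kb and the insert about 2.6 kb. The plasmid is maintained in E. coli at high copy number and selected with ampicillin. Although the repository classifies it as a bacterial expression vector, pBS+ is essentially a general-purpose cloning and in vitro transcription vector, so the construct is best thought of as a cDNA source rather than a dedicated protein production plasmid.

The GLUT1 cDNA was inserted by restriction cloning into the EcoRI site, and EcoRI sites are preserved at both ends, so the whole insert can be released as a single fragment for subcloning into other vectors. Because the same enzyme was used at both ends, the cloning was not directional, and the record does not state the orientation of the insert relative to the flanking vector elements. A T7 primer is listed for sequencing from the 5′ side, which indicates a T7 promoter site adjacent to the polylinker. The record gives no information on tags, fusions, mutations, or how much untranslated sequence accompanies the coding region, and no feature table is provided.

The associated publication describes the original cloning and characterisation of the rat brain glucose transporter cDNA. Typical uses supported by the record include serving as a template for subcloning GLUT1 into expression vectors, or for generating probes or transcripts.
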