>Addgene plasmid #15993 | prGT3 | addgene partial sequence | sequence record 22355 | T7 5'-TAATACGACTCACTATAGGG-3'
CGGCGGTCCTATAAAAAGGCAGCTCCGCGCGCTCTCTTCCTAAGAACACAAGAATCCCTTGTGGAGTGTC
GGTTTAGGTTGCAGGGTCTTAAGTGAGTCAGGGCGCGGAGGTCCGGCGGGAGACGCATAGTCACAGAACG
TCCATTCTCCGTTTCACAGCCCGCACAGCTTGAGCCTCGAGCGCAGCGCGGCCATGGAGCCCAGCAGCAA
GAAGGTGACGGGCCGCCTTATGTTGGCCGTGGGAGGGGCAGTGCTCGGATCCCTGCAGTTCGGCTATAAC
ACCGGTGTCATCAACGCCCCCCAGAAGGTAATTGAGGAGTTCTACAATCAAACATGGAACCACCGCTATG
GAGAGTCCATCCCATCCACCACACTCACCACACTCTGGTCTCTCTCCGTGGCCATCTTCTCTGTCGGGGG
CATGATTGGTTCCTTCTCTGTGGGCCTCTTTGTTAATCGCTTTGGCAGGCGGAACTCCATGCTGATGATG
AACCTGTTGGCCTTTGTGTCTGCCGTGCTTATGGGTTTCTCCAAACTGGGCAAGTCCTTTGAGATGCTGA
TCCTGGGCCGCTTCATCATTGGAGTGTACTGTGGCCTGACCACCGGCTTTGTGCCCATGTATGTGGGGGG
AGGTGTCACCCACAGCTCTTCGTGGAGCCCTGGGCACCCTGCACCAGCTGGGCATCGTCGTTGGGATCCT
TATTGCCCAGGTGTTCGGCTTAGACTCCATCATGGGCAATGCAGACTTGTGGCCTCTACTGCTCAGTGTC
ATCTTCATCCCAGCCCTGCTACAGTGTATCC
